>Addgene plasmid #144235 | TFORF2776 | addgene full sequence | sequence record 404102 | Addgene NGS Result
TTAATGTAGTCTTATGCAATACTCTTGTAGTCTTGCAACATGGTAACGATGAGTTAGCAACATGCCTTAC
AAGGAGAGAAAAAGCACCGTGCATGCCGATTGGTGGAAGTAAGGTGGTACGATCGTGCCTTATTAGGAAG
GCAACAGACGGGTCTGACATGGATTGGACGAACCACTGAATTGCCGCATTGCAGAGATATTGTATTTAAG
TGCCTAGCTCGATACATAAACGGGTCTCTCTGGTTAGACCAGATCTGAGCCTGGGAGCTCTCTGGCTAAC
TAGGGAACCCACTGCTTAAGCCTCAATAAAGCTTGCCTTGAGTGCTTCAAGTAGTGTGTGCCCGTCTGTT
GTGTGACTCTGGTAACTAGAGATCCCTCAGACCCTTTTAGTCAGTGTGGAAAATCTCTAGCAGTGGCGCC
CGAACAGGGACTTGAAAGCGAAAGGGAAACCAGAGGAGCTCTCTCGACGCAGGACTCGGCTTGCTGAAGC
GCGCACGGCAAGAGGCGAGGGGCGGCGACTGGTGAGTACGCCAAAAATTTTGACTAGCGGAGGCTAGAAG
GAGAGAGATGGGTGCGAGAGCGTCAGTATTAAGCGGGGGAGAATTAGATCGCGATGGGAAAAAATTCGGT
TAAGGCCAGGGGGAAAGAAAAAATATAAATTAAAACATATAGTATGGGCAAGCAGGGAGCTAGAACGATT
CGCAGTTAATCCTGGCCTGTTAGAAACATCAGAAGGCTGTAGACAAATACTGGGACAGCTACAACCATCC
CTTCAGACAGGATCAGAAGAACTTAGATCATTATATAATACAGTAGCAACCCTCTATTGTGTGCATCAAA
GGATAGAGATAAAAGACACCAAGGAAGCTTTAGACAAGATAGAGGAAGAGCAAAACAAAAGTAAGACCAC
CGCACAGCAAGCGGCCGCTGATCTTCAGACCTGGAGGAGGAGATATGAGGGACAATTGGAGAAGTGAATT
ATATAAATATAAAGTAGTAAAAATTGAACCATTAGGAGTAGCACCCACCAAGGCAAAGAGAAGAGTGGTG
CAGAGAGAAAAAAGAGCAGTGGGAATAGGAGCTTTGTTCCTTGGGTTCTTGGGAGCAGCAGGAAGCACTA
TGGGCGCAGCGTCAATGACGCTGACGGTACAGGCCAGACAATTATTGTCTGGTATAGTGCAGCAGCAGAA
CAATTTGCTGAGGGCTATTGAGGCGCAACAGCATCTGTTGCAACTCACAGTCTGGGGCATCAAGCAGCTC
CAGGCAAGAATCCTGGCTGTGGAAAGATACCTAAAGGATCAACAGCTCCTGGGGATTTGGGGTTGCTCTG
GAAAACTCATTTGCACCACTGCTGTGCCTTGGAATGCTAGTTGGAGTAATAAATCTCTGGAACAGATTTG
GAATCACACGACCTGGATGGAGTGGGACAGAGAAATTAACAATTACACAAGCTTAATACACTCCTTAATT
GAAGAATCGCAAAACCAGCAAGAAAAGAATGAACAAGAATTATTGGAATTAGATAAATGGGCAAGTTTGT
GGAATTGGTTTAACATAACAAATTGGCTGTGGTATATAAAATTATTCATAATGATAGTAGGAGGCTTGGT
AGGTTTAAGAATAGTTTTTGCTGTACTTTCTATAGTGAATAGAGTTAGGCAGGGATATTCACCATTATCG
TTTCAGACCCACCTCCCAACCCCGAGGGGACCCATGCATTGCATCTCAATTAGTCAGCAACCAGGTGTGG
AAAGTCCCCAGGCTCCCCAGCAGGCAGAAGTATGCAAAGCATGCGTCTCAATTAGTCAGCAACCATAGTC
CCGCCCCTAACTCCGCCCATCCCGCCCCTAACTCCGCCCAGTTCCGCCCATTCTCCGCCCCATGGCTGAC
TAATTTTTTTTATTTATGCAGAGGCCGAGGCCGCCTCGGCCTCTGAGCTATTCCAGAAGTAGTGAGGAGG
CTTTTTTGGAGGCCTAGGCTTTTGCAAAAAGCTTTCTAGAGGTACCACCGGAGCTTACCATGACCGAGTA
CAAGCCCACGGTGCGCCTCGCCACCCGCGACGACGTCCCCAGGGCCGTACGCACCCTCGCCGCCGCGTTC
GCCGACTACCCCGCCACGCGCCACACCGTCGATCCGGACCGCCACATCGAGCGGGTCACCGAGCTGCAAG
AACTCTTCCTCACGCGCGTCGGGCTCGACATCGGCAAGGTGTGGGTCGCGGACGACGGCGCCGCCGTGGC
GGTCTGGACCACGCCGGAGAGCGTCGAAGCGGGGGCGGTGTTCGCCGAGATCGGCCCGCGCATGGCCGAG
TTGAGCGGTTCCCGGCTGGCCGCGCAGCAACAGATGGAAGGCCTCCTGGCGCCGCACCGGCCCAAGGAGC
CCGCGTGGTTCCTGGCCACCGTCGGCGTCTCGCCCGACCACCAGGGCAAGGGTCTGGGCAGCGCCGTCGT
GCTCCCCGGAGTGGAGGCGGCCGAGCGCGCCGGGGTGCCCGCCTTCCTGGAGACCTCCGCGCCCCGCAAC
CTCCCCTTCTACGAGCGGCTCGGCTTCACCGTCACCGCCGACGTCGAGGTGCCCGAAGGACCGCGCACCT
GGTGCATGACCCGCAAGCCCGGTGCCAGTTAACGAATTCTAGATCTTGAGACAAATGGCAGTATTCATCC
ACAATTTTAAAAGAAAAGGGGGGATTGGGGGGTACAGTGCAGGGGAAAGAATAGTAGACATAATAGCAAC
AGACATACAAACTAAAGAATTACAAAAACAAATTACAAAAATTCAAAATTTTCGGGTTTATTACAGGGAC
AGCAGAGATCCACTTTGGCGCCGGCTCGAGGCCTGCAGGTGCAAAGATGGATAAAGTTTTAAACAGAGAG
GAATCTTTGCAGCTAATGGACCTTCTAGGTCTTGAAAGGAGTGGGAATTGGCTCCGGTGCCCGTCAGTGG
GCAGAGCGCACATCGCCCACAGTCCCCGAGAAGTTGGGGGGAGGGGTCGGCAATTGAACCGGTGCCTAGA
GAAGGTGGCGCGGGGTAAACTGGGAAAGTGATGTCGTGTACTGGCTCCGCCTTTTTCCCGAGGGTGGGGG
AGAACCGTATATAAGTGCAGTAGTCGCCGTGAACGTTCTTTTTCGCAACGGGTTTGCCGCCAGAACACAG
GTAAGTGCCGTGTGTGGTTCCCGCGGGCCTGGCCTCTTTACGGGTTATGGCCCTTGCGTGCCTTGAATTA
CTTCCACCTGGCTGCAGTACGTGATTCTTGATCCCGAGCTTCGGGTTGGAAGTGGGTGGGAGAGTTCGAG
GCCTTGCGCTTAAGGAGCCCCTTCGCCTCGTGCTTGAGTTGAGGCCTGGCCTGGGCGCTGGGGCCGCCGC
GTGCGAATCTGGTGGCACCTTCGCGCCTGTCTCGCTGCTTTCGATAAGTCTCTAGCCATTTAAAATTTTT
GATGACCTGCTGCGACGCTTTTTTTCTGGCAAGATAGTCTTGTAAATGCGGGCCAAGATCTGCACACTGG
TATTTCGGTTTTTGGGGCCGCGGGCGGCGACGGGGCCCGTGCGTCCCAGCGCACATGTTCGGCGAGGCGG
GGCCTGCGAGCGCGGCCACCGAGAATCGGACGGGGGTAGTCTCAAGCTGGCCGGCCTGCTCTGGTGCCTG
GCCTCGCGCCGCCGTGTATCGCCCCGCCCTGGGCGGCAAGGCTGGCCCGGTCGGCACCAGTTGCGTGAGC
GGAAAGATGGCCGCTTCCCGGCCCTGCTGCAGGGAGCTCAAAATGGAGGACGCGGCGCTCGGGAGAGCGG
GCGGGTGAGTCACCCACACAAAGGAAAAGGGCCTTTCCGTCCTCAGCCGTCGCTTCATGTGACTCCACGG
AGTACCGGGCGCCGTCCAGGCACCTCGATTAGTTCTCGAGCTTTTGGAGTACGTCGTCTTTAGGTTGGGG
GGAGGGGTTTTATGCGATGGAGTTTCCCCACACTGAGTGGGTGGAGACTGAAGTTAGGCCAGCTTGGCAC
TTGATGTAATTCTCCTTGGAATTTGCCCTTTTTGAGTTTGGATCTTGGTTCATTCTCAAGCCTCAGACAG
TGGTTCAAAGTTTTTTTCTTCCATTTCAGGTGTCGTGAGGCTAGCACCGCCACCATGGAGCCGGGGTCCG
ACGATTTCCTACCGCCACCGGAGTGCCCGGTGTTCGAGCCTAGCTGGGCCGAGTTCCGAGACCCTCTTGG
CTACATCGCGAAAATCAGGCCCATCGCAGAGAAATCGGGCATTTGCAAGATCCGCCCACCCGCGGACTGG
CAGCCACCCTTTGCTGTGGAAGTGGACAACTTCAGGTTTACCCCCCGAATCCAGAGGCTGAATGAGCTAG
AGGCCCAGACGAGAGTGAAACTGAACTACTTGGACCAGATTGCCAAATTCTGGGAAATCCAGGGCTCCTC
CTTAAAGATTCCCAATGTAGAACGGCGGATCTTGGACCTCTACAGTCTCAGCAAAATTGTGGTGGAGGAA
GGTGGTTATGAAGCTATCTGCAAGGACCGTCGGTGGGCTCGGGTAGCCCAGCGCCTCAACTATCCACCAG
GCAAAAATATTGGCTCCTTGCTACGCTCCCACTACGAACGCATTGTTTATCCCTATGAAATGTACCAGTC
TGGAGCCAACCTTGTGTGTAACACACGTCCATTTGATAATGAGGAGAAGGACAAGGAATACAAACCCCAC
AGCATCCCCCTACGACAGTCTGTGCAGCCTTCCAAGTTCAACAGCTATGGCCGGCGGGCCAAGAGACTGC
AGCCTGATCCGGAACCCACAGAGGAAGACATTGAGAAGAATCCAGAGCTGAAAAAGCTACAGATCTATGG
GGCAGGCCCCAAGATGATGGGCCTGGGCCTCATGGCCAAAGACAAGACTCTGCGGAAGAAAGATAAGGAG
GGGCCTGAGTGTCCCCCCACAGTAGTGGTGAAGGAGGAGTTAGGTGGGGATGTGAAGGTGGAGTCAACAT
CGCCTAAGACCTTCCTGGAGAGCAAGGAGGAGCTGAGTCACAGCCCAGAACCCTGCACCAAGATGACCAT
GAGGCTACGGAGGAACCACAGCAATGCCCAGTTTATTGAGTCATATGTCTGCCGGATGTGTTCTCGAGGG
GATGAGGATGACAAGCTCCTGCTGTGTGATGGCTGTGATGACAACTACCACATCTTCTGCCTGCTGCCTC
CTCTGCCTGAGATCCCCAAGGGTGTCTGGCGGTGCCCAAAGTGTGTCATGGCGGAGTGTAAGCGGCCCCC
AGAAGCCTTTGGCTTTGAGCAGGCTACCCGGGAATACACTCTGCAGAGCTTTGGCGAGATGGCCGACTCC
TTTAAAGCTGACTACTTCAACATGCCCGTGCATATGGTGCCCACAGAACTTGTGGAGAAGGAGTTCTGGA
GGCTGGTAAATAGCATTGAGGAAGATGTGACTGTTGAGTATGGAGCTGACATCCATTCCAAAGAATTTGG
CAGCGGTTTCCCTGTCAGTGACAGTAAACGGCACCTAACCCCCGAAGAGGAGGAGTATGCTACCAGTGGT
TGGAACCTAAATGTGATGCCGGTGTTGGAACAGTCTGTACTGTGCCACATCAATGCAGATATCTCTGGCA
TGAAGGTGCCCTGGCTCTACGTGGGCATGGTCTTCTCAGCCTTTTGCTGGCATATTGAGGATCACTGGAG
TTACTCCATTAACTACCTCCACTGGGGTGAGCCGAAGACCTGGTATGGGGTGCCCTCACTTGCAGCAGAA
CATTTGGAAGAAGTGATGAAGAAGCTGACACCTGAACTATTTGATAGCCAGCCTGACCTCCTGCACCAAC
TTGTCACCCTCATGAATCCCAACACCCTCATGTCCCATGGTGTGCCAGTTGTCCGCACAAACCAGTGTGC
AGGAGAGTTTGTCATCACCTTCCCCCGTGCTTACCACAGCGGCTTCAACCAAGGCTACAACTTTGCCGAG
GCTGTCAACTTTTGCACTGCTGACTGGTTGCCTGCTGGGCGCCAGTGCATTGAGCACTACCGCCGGCTCC
GGAGATACTGCGTCTTCTCCCATGAGGAGCTTATCTGCAAGATGGCTGCCTGCCCAGAGAAGCTAGACCT
GAACCTGGCGGCAGCTGTGCATAAGGAGATGTTCATCATGGTGCAAGAAGAGCGGCGTCTACGAAAGGCC
CTGCTGGAGAAGGGTATCACAGAGGCTGAGCGAGAGGCTTTCGAGCTGCTCCCAGATGATGAGCGCCAGT
GTATCAAGTGCAAGACTACGTGTTTCCTGTCAGCCCTGGCCTGCTACGACTGCCCAGACGGCCTTGTCTG
CCTTTCCCACATCAATGATCTCTGCAAGTGCTCCAGTAGCCGGCAGTACCTGCGGTATCGGTATACCTTG
GATGAGCTTCCTGCCATGCTGCATAAGCTGAAGGTTCGGGCTGAGTCCTTTGACACCTGGGCCAACAAAG
TGCGAGTGGCCCTGGAGGTGGAGGATGGGCGGAAGCGCAGCCTTGAAGAACTGAGGGCACTAGAGTCTGA
AGCCCGTGAGCGGAGGTTTCCTAATAGTGAGCTGCTGCAGCAACTAAAGAACTGCCTGAGTGAGGCAGAG
GCTTGCGTGTCCCGAGCTCTGGGACTGGTCAGCGGCCAGGAAGCTGGCCCCCACAGGGTGGCTGGTCTAC
AGATGACCCTGACTGAGCTCCGGGCCTTTCTGGACCAGATGAACAACCTGCCTTGCGCCATGCACCAGAT
TGGGGATGTCAAGGGTGTTCTGGAACAGGTGGAGGCCTACCAGGCTGAGGCTCGTGAGGCCCTGGCCTCA
CTGCCCTCCAGTCCAGGGCTACTGCAGTCCCTGTTGGAGAGGGGGCGGCAGCTGGGGGTGGAGGTGCCTG
AGGCCCAGCAGCTCCAGCGGCAGGTGGAACAGGCGCGATGGCTGGATGAGGTGAAACGCACACTGGCCCC
CTCAGCCCGAAGGGGCACCTTGGCTGTCATGCGAGGACTGTTGGTCGCGGGTGCCAGTGTAGCCCCTAGC
CCTGCTGTGGATAAAGCCCAGGCCGAGCTGCAGGAACTGCTGACCATTGCTGAACGCTGGGAGGAGAAAG
CCCACCTCTGCCTGGAGGCCAGGCAGAAGCATCCACCAGCCACACTTGAGGCCATAATCCGTGAAGCGGA
AAACATCCCTGTTCACCTGCCCAACATCCAGGCTCTCAAGGAGGCTCTTGCTAAGGCCCGGGCCTGGATT
GCTGATGTTGATGAGATCCAAAATGGTGACCACTACCCCTGCCTGGATGACTTGGAGGGCCTAGTAGCTG
TGGGCCGGGACCTACCTGTGGGGCTGGAGGAGCTGAGACAGCTAGAGCTACAGGTACTGACAGCGCACTC
CTGGAGGGAGAAGGCCTCCAAGACCTTCCTCAAGAAAAATTCTTGCTACACGCTGCTGGAGGTTCTCTGC
CCATGTGCAGATGCCGGCTCAGACAGCACCAAGCGCAGCCGGTGGATGGAGAAGGAGCTGGGGTTGTACA
AATCTGACACAGAGCTGCTGGGGCTGTCTGCGCAGGACCTCAGGGACCCAGGCTCTGTGATCGTGGCCTT
CAAGGAGGGGGAACAGAAGGAGAAGGAGGGTATCCTGCAGCTGCGTCGCACCAATTCGGCCAAGCCCAGT
CCACTGGCATCATCGAGCACGGCCTCCTCTACAACCTCTATCTGTGTGTGTGGGCAGGTGCTGGCTGGGG
CGGGAGCTCTGCAGTGTGACCTGTGTCAGGACTGGTTCCATGGGCGGTGTGTGTCAGTGCCTCGCCTCCT
CAGCTCTCCGAGGCCCAATCCCACCTCATCCCCACTGCTGGCCTGGTGGGAATGGGACACCAAATTCCTG
TGTCCACTGTGTATGCGCTCAAGGCGCCCGCGCCTGGAGACCATCCTGGCACTGCTGGTAGCCCTGCAGA
GACTGCCTGTGCGGCTGCCCGAGGGCGAGGCCCTGCAGTGCCTCACAGAGAGGGCCATCAGCTGGCAAGG
CCGCGCCAGGCAGGCTCTGGCCTCTGAAGATGTGACTGCTCTTTTGGGACGGCTGGCTGAGCTCCGCCAA
CGGCTACAGGCTGAACCTAGACCTGAGGAGCCTCCTAACTACCCTGCAGCCCCTGCTTCTGACCCCCTCA
GAGAGGGCAGTGGCAAGGATATGCCTAAGGTCCAGGGCTTACTGGAGAATGGAGACAGTGTGACCAGTCC
TGAGAAGGTAGCCCCGGAGGAGGGCTCAGGTAAGAGAGATCTGGAGCTGCTGTCCTCGCTGTTGCCACAG
TTGACTGGCCCTGTGTTGGAACTGCCTGAGGCAACCCGGGCCCCCTTGGAGGAGCTCATGATGGAGGGGG
ACCTGCTCGAGGTGACCCTGGATGAGAACCACAGCATATGGCAGCTGCTGCAGGCTGGACAGCCCCCAGA
CCTGGAGAGGATCCGCACACTTCTGGAGCTGGAGAAGGCAGAGCGTCACGGGAGTCGGGCTCGGGGCCGG
GCCCTGGAGAGGCGGCGGCGGCGGAAGGTGGATCGGGGTGGGGAGGGCGATGACCCAGCCCGAGAGGAGC
TAGAGCCAAAGAGGGTACGGAGCTCAGGGCCAGAGGCTGAGGAGGTCCAGGAGGAGGAAGAGCTGGAGGA
GGAGACTGGGGGTGAGGGCCCCCCTGCACCCATCCCCACCACTGGCAGCCCCAGCACCCAGGAGAACCAG
AATGGCTTGGAACCGGCGGAAGGGACCACTTCAGGCCCCTCGGCCCCTTTCTCCACTCTGACTCCCCGGC
TGCATCTGCCCTGCCCACAGCAGCCGCCTCAGCAACAGTTGTAGTAATGAACTAGTCCGTAACTTGAAAG
TATTTCGATTTCTTGGCTTTATATATCTTGTGGAAAGGACGATAAGGTGTAGTCTTAACGTAACGGACGC
GTTAAGTCGACAATCAACCTCTGGATTACAAAATTTGTGAAAGATTGACTGGTATTCTTAACTATGTTGC
TCCTTTTACGCTATGTGGATACGCTGCTTTAATGCCTTTGTATCATGCTATTGCTTCCCGTATGGCTTTC
ATTTTCTCCTCCTTGTATAAATCCTGGTTGCTGTCTCTTTATGAGGAGTTGTGGCCCGTTGTCAGGCAAC
GTGGCGTGGTGTGCACTGTGTTTGCTGACGCAACCCCCACTGGTTGGGGCATTGCCACCACCTGTCAGCT
CCTTTCCGGGACTTTCGCTTTCCCCCTCCCTATTGCCACGGCGGAACTCATCGCCGCCTGCCTTGCCCGC
TGCTGGACAGGGGCTCGGCTGTTGGGCACTGACAATTCCGTGGTGTTGTCGGGGAAATCATCGTCCTTTC
CTTGGCTGCTCGCCTGTGTTGCCACCTGGATTCTGCGCGGGACGTCCTTCTGCTACGTCCCTTCGGCCCT
CAATCCAGCGGACCTTCCTTCCCGCGGCCTGCTGCCGGCTCTGCGGCCTCTTCCGCGTCTTCGCCTTCGC
CCTCAGACGAGTCGGATCTCCCTTTGGGCCGCCTCCCCGCGTCGACTTTAAGACCAATGACTTACAAGGC
AGCTGTAGATCTTAGCCACTTTTTAAAAGAAAAGGGGGGACTGGAAGGGCTAATTCACTCCCAACGAAGA
CAAGATCTGCTTTTTGCTTGTACTGGGTCTCTCTGGTTAGACCAGATCTGAGCCTGGGAGCTCTCTGGCT
AACTAGGGAACCCACTGCTTAAGCCTCAATAAAGCTTGCCTTGAGTGCTTCAAGTAGTGTGTGCCCGTCT
GTTGTGTGACTCTGGTAACTAGAGATCCCTCAGACCCTTTTAGTCAGTGTGGAAAATCTCTAGCAGTACG
TATAGTAGTTCATGTCATCTTATTATTCAGTATTTATAACTTGCAAAGAAATGAATATCAGAGAGTGAGA
GGAACTTGTTTATTGCAGCTTATAATGGTTACAAATAAAGCAATAGCATCACAAATTTCACAAATAAAGC
ATTTTTTTCACTGCATTCTAGTTGTGGTTTGTCCAAACTCATCAATGTATCTTATCATGTCTGGCTCTAG
CTATCCCGCCCCTAACTCCGCCCATCCCGCCCCTAACTCCGCCCAGTTCCGCCCATTCTCCGCCCCATGG
CTGACTAATTTTTTTTATTTATGCAGAGGCCGAGGCCGCCTCGGCCTCTGAGCTATTCCAGAAGTAGTGA
GGAGGCTTTTTTGGAGGCCTAGGGACGTACCCAATTCGCCCTATAGTGAGTCGTATTACGCGCGCTCACT
GGCCGTCGTTTTACAACGTCGTGACTGGGAAAACCCTGGCGTTACCCAACTTAATCGCCTTGCAGCACAT
CCCCCTTTCGCCAGCTGGCGTAATAGCGAAGAGGCCCGCACCGATCGCCCTTCCCAACAGTTGCGCAGCC
TGAATGGCGAATGGG
[124 nt withheld, positions 10376-10499]
C
[91 nt withheld, positions 10501-10591]
A
[49 nt withheld, positions 10593-10641]
CCTTTGACGTTGGAGTCCACGTTCTTT
[37 nt withheld, positions 10669-10705]
ACCCTATCTCGGTCTATTCTTTTGATTTATAAGGGATTTTGCCGATTTCGGCCTATTGGTTAAAAAATGA
GCTGATTTAACAAAAATTTAACGCGAATTTTAACAAAATATTAACGCTTACAATTTAGGTGGCACTTTTC
GGGGAAATGTGCGCGGAACCCCTATTTGTTTATTTTTCTAAATACATTCAAATATGTATCCGCTCATGAG
ACAATAACCCTGATAAATGCTTCAATAATATTGAAAAAGGAAGAGTATGAGTATTCAACATTTCCGTGTC
GCCCTTATTCCCTTTTTTGCGGCATTTTGCCTTCCTGTTTTTGCTCACCCAGAAACGCTGGTGAAAGTAA
AAGATGCTGAAGATCAGTTGGGTGCACGAGTGGGTTACATCGAACTGGATCTCAACAGCGGTAAGATCCT
TGAGAGTTTTCGCCCCGAAGAACGTTTTCCAATGATGAGCACTTTTAAAGTTCTGCTATGTGGCGCGGTA
TTATCCCGTATTGACGCCGGGCAAGAGCAACTCGGTCGCCGCATACACTATTCTCAGAATGACTTGGTTG
AGTACTCACCAGTCACAGAAAAGCATCTTACGGATGGCATGACAGTAAGAGAATTATGCAGTGCTGCCAT
AACCATGAGTGATAACACTGCGGCCAACTTACTTCTGACAACGATCGGAGGACCGAAGGAGCTAACCGCT
TTTTTGCACAACATGGGGGATCATGTAACTCGCCTTGATCGTTGGGAACCGGAGCTGAATGAAGCCATAC
CAAACGACGAGCGTGACACCACGATGCCTGTAGCAATGGCAACAACGTTGCGCAAACTATTAACTGGCGA
ACTACTTACTCTAGCTTCCCGGCAACAATTAATAGACTGGATGGAGGCGGATAAAGTTGCAGGACCACTT
CTGCGCTCGGCCCTTCCGGCTGGCTGGTTTATTGCTGATAAATCTGGAGCCGGTGAGCGTGGGTCTCGCG
GTATCATTGCAGCACTGGGGCCAGATGGTAAGCCCTCCCGTATCGTAGTTATCTACACGACGGGGAGTCA
GGCAACTATGGATGAACGAAATAGACAGATCGCTGAGATAGGTGCCTCACTGATTAAGCATTGGTAACTG
TCAGACCAAGTTTACTCATATATACTTTAGATTGATTTAAAACTTCATTTTTAATTTAAAAGGATCTAGG
TGAAGATCCTTTTTGATAATCTCATGACCAAAATCCCTTAACGTGAGTTTTCGTTCCACTGAGCGTCAGA
CCCCGTAGAAAAGATCAAAGGATCTTCTTGAGATCCTTTTTTTCTGCGCGTAATCTGCTGCTTGCAAACA
AAAAAACCACCGCTACCAGCGGTGGTTTGTTTGCCGGATCAAGAGCTACCAACTCTTTTTCCGAAGGTAA
CTGGCTTCAGCAGAGCGCAGATACCAAATACTGTTCTTCTAGTGTAGCCGTAGTTAGGCCACCACTTCAA
GAACTCTGTAGCACCGCCTACATACCTCGCTCTGCTAATCCTGTTACCAGTGGCTGCTGCCAGTGGCGAT
AAGTCGTGTCTTACCGGGTTGGACTCAAGACGATAGTTACCGGATAAGGCGCAGCGGTCGGGCTGAACGG
GGGGTTCGTGCACACAGCCCAGCTTGGAGCGAACGACCTACACCGAACTGAGATACCTACAGCGTGAGCT
ATGAGAAAGCGCCACGCTTCCCGAAGGGAGAAAGGCGGACAGGTATCCGGTAAGCGGCAGGGTCGGAACA
GGAGAGCGCACGAGGGAGCTTCCAGGGGGAAACGCCTGGTATCTTTATAGTCCTGTCGGGTTTCGCCACC
TCTGACTTGAGCGTCGATTTTTGTGATGCTCGTCAGGGGGGCGGAGCCTATGGAAAAACGCCAGCAACGC
GGCCTTTTTACGGTTCCTGGCCTTTTGCTGGCCTTTTGCTCACATGTTCTTTCCTGCGTTATCCCCTGAT
TCTGTGGATAACCGTATTACCGCCTTTGAGTGAGCTGATACCGCTCGCCGCAGCCGAACGACCGAGCGCA
GCGAGTCAGTGAGCGAGGAAGCGGAAGAGCGCCCAATACGCAAACCGCCTCTCCCCGCGCGTTGGCCGAT
TCATTAATGCAGCTGGCACGACAGGTTTCCCGACTGGAAAGCGGGCAGTGAGCGCAACGCAATTAATGTG
AGTTAGCTCACTCATTAGGCACCCCAGGCTTTACACTTTATGCTTCCGGCTCGTATGTTGTGTGGAATTG
TGAGCGGATAACAATTTCACACAGGAAACAGCTATGACCATGATTACGCCAAGCGCGCAATTAACCCTCA
CTAAAGGGAACAAAAGCTGGAGCTGCAAGC
Features (pLannotate 1.2.2; 31 found; start..end, strand, type, name):
      5..231     +  promoter       RSV promoter: Rous sarcoma virus enhancer/promoter
    232..412     +  LTR            5' LTR (truncated): truncated 5' long terminal repeat (LTR) from HIV-1
    459..584     +  misc_feature   HIV-1 Ψ: packaging signal of human immunodeficiency virus type 1
    568..931     +  CDS            HIV-1 gag (fragment): gag protein from human immunodeficiency virus 1; gag
   1077..1310    +  misc_feature   RRE: The Rev response element (RRE) of HIV-1 allows for Rev-dependent mRNA export from the nucleus to the cytoplasm.
   1687..1713    +  CDS            Rev (fragment): human immunodeficiency virus 1 (HIV-1) Rev protein; rev; enhances nuclear export of unspliced and incompletely spliced viral mRNAs
   1720..1743    +  promoter       SV40 promoter (fragment): SV40 early promoter
   1744..1815    +  promoter       SV40 promoter (fragment): SV40 enhancer and early promoter
   1839..1974    +  rep_origin     SV40 ori: SV40 origin of replication
   2020..2616    +  CDS            PuroR (fragment): puromycin N-acetyltransferase; pac from Streptomyces; confers resistance to puromycin
   2665..2782    +  misc_feature   cPPT/CTS: central polypurine tract and central termination sequence of HIV-1
   2847..2913    +  CDS            small t antigen (fragment): SV40 (simian virus 40) small t antigen
   2920..4098    +  promoter       EF-1α promoter: strong constitutive promoter for human elongation factor EF-1α
   4115..8791    +  CDS            KDM5C: KDM5C_HUMAN - Also known as DXS1272E, JARID1C From Homo sapiens (Human).
   8807..8860    +  promoter       U6 promoter (fragment): RNA polymerase III promoter for human U6 snRNA
   8902..9490    +  misc_feature   WPRE: woodchuck hepatitis virus posttranscriptional regulatory element
   9541..9560    +  misc_feature   cPPT/CTS (fragment): central polypurine tract and central termination sequence of HIV-1
   9562..9795    +  LTR            3' LTR (ΔU3): self-inactivating 3' long terminal repeat (LTR) from HIV-1
   9873..9994    +  polyA_signal   SV40 poly(A) signal: SV40 polyadenylation signal
  10034..10169   +  rep_origin     SV40 ori: SV40 origin of replication
  10190..10208   -  promoter       T7 promoter: promoter for bacteriophage T7 RNA polymerase
  10216..10371   +  CDS            lacZα (fragment): LacZα fragment of β-galactosidase; lacZ fragment
  10376..10804   +  rep_origin     f1 ori (sequence partly withheld): f1 bacteriophage origin of replication; arrow indicates direction of (+) strand synthesis
  10857..10961   +  promoter       AmpR promoter: bla
  10962..11822   +  CDS            AmpR: β-lactamase; bla; confers resistance to ampicillin, carbenicillin, and related antibiotics
  11993..12581   +  rep_origin     ori: high-copy-number ColE1/pMB1/pBR322/pUC origin of replication
  12764..12856   +  CDS            lacI (fragment): lac repressor; lacI; The lac repressor binds to the lac operator to inhibit transcription in E. coli. This inhibition can be relieved by adding lactose or isopropyl-β-D-thiogalactopyranoside (IPTG).
  12869..12890   +  protein_bind   CAP binding site: CAP binding activates transcription in the presence of cAMP. E. coli catabolite activator protein
  12905..12935   +  promoter       lac promoter: promoter for the E. coli lac operon
  12939..12961   +  protein_bind   lac operator (fragment): The lac repressor binds to the lac operator to inhibit transcription in E. coli. This inhibition can be relieved by adding lactose or isopropyl-β-D-thiogalactopyranoside (IPTG). lac repressor encoded by lacI
  13004..13022   +  promoter       T3 promoter: promoter for bacteriophage T3 RNA polymerase
