[The description below was written by a language model from this plasmid's Addgene catalogue record and pLannotate feature annotations shown in this document.]
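Description:
TFORF2776 is a third-generation-style, self-inactivating lentiviral expression plasmid built on the pLX_TRC317 backbone, carrying the human KDM5C open reading frame (also known as JARID1C/SMCX) as one member of a barcoded transcription factor ORF collection. In bacteria it is maintained through a high-copy ColE1/pUC-type origin and selected with ampicillin via the bla gene. An f1 origin and remnants of a lac/lacZα cloning region flanked by T7 and T3 promoters are also present in the backbone. The depositor notes that the plasmid may recombine, which is a common concern with LTR-containing vectors carrying large inserts.

The viral portion begins with an RSV promoter fused to a truncated HIV-1 5' LTR, which drives Tat-independent production of the genomic RNA. This is followed by the Ψ packaging signal with a partial gag sequence and the Rev response element for nuclear export of the unspliced transcript. Inside the transfer cassette, an SV40 early promoter drives puromycin N-acetyltransferase for selection of transduced mammalian cells. A cPPT/CTS element is present, which aids nuclear import of the viral genome. The EF-1α promoter then drives constitutive expression of the roughly 4.7 kb KDM5C coding sequence. Downstream lie a WPRE, which enhances transcript stability and expression, the ΔU3 3' LTR and an SV40 polyadenylation signal.

According to the record, each ORF in the collection is paired with a unique 24-bp barcode. The barcode is not separately annotated in the feature table, so its position cannot be stated. These barcodes allow identification of the overexpressed factor in pooled screens, such as those probing directed differentiation.
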