Addgene plasmid #144235: TFORF2776
Purpose: Lentiviral vector for overexpressing transcription factor ORFs with unique 24-bp barcodes. Barcodes facilitate identification of transcription factors in pooled screens.
Depositing lab: Feng Zhang. Depositing organization: Broad Institute. Publication: A transcription factor atlas of directed differentiation. Joung J, Ma S, Tay T, Geiger-Schuller KR, Kirchgatterer PC, Verdine VK, Guo B, Arias-Garcia MA, Allen WE, Singh A, Kuksenko O, Abudayyeh OO, Gootenberg JS, Fu Z, Macrae RK, Buenrostro JD, Regev A, Zhang F. Cell. 2023 Jan 5;186(1):209-229.e26. doi: 10.1016/j.cell.2022.11.026. PubMed 36608654.
Backbone
  Vector backbone: pLX_TRC317
  Backbone manufacturer: Broad Institute Genetic Perturbation Platform
  Backbone size w/o insert (bp): 8264
  Vector type: Mammalian Expression, Lentiviral
  Selectable markers: Puromycin
Growth in bacteria
  Bacterial resistance: Ampicillin, 100 μg/mL
  Growth temperature: 37°C
  Growth strain: NEB Stable
  Copy number: High Copy
Gene/Insert
  Gene/Insert name: KDM5C
  Species: H. sapiens (human)
  Insert size (bp): 4781
  Entrez Gene: KDM5C (a.k.a. DXS1272E, JARID1C, MRX13, MRXJ, MRXSCJ, MRXSJ, SMCX, XE169)
  Promoter: EF1a
  Cloning method: Unknown
  Sequencing primers: 5′ GGGTGGAGACTGAAGTTAGGCCAG; 3′ CACATAGCGTAAAAGGAGCAACATAG
Terms and licenses: Academic/Nonprofit Terms; Industry Terms: Not Available to Industry
Depositor comments: NM_001282622,ENST00000404049 . The transcription factor ORF portion of this plasmid was synthesized by Genewiz. Please test multiple small colonies in case of plasmid recombination. To make this collection available in a timely manner, a portion of this collection was not fully sequenced by Addgene. If an Addgene verified full plasmid sequence is not available, please contact us prior to placing an order to request the full sequence.
How to cite: TFORF2776 was a gift from Feng Zhang (Addgene plasmid # 144235 ; http://n2t.net/addgene:144235 ; RRID:Addgene_144235)
