>Addgene plasmid #144235 | TFORF2776 | depositor partial sequence | sequence record 284820 | Insert
ACCGCCACCATGGAGCCGGGGTCCGACGATTTCCTACCGCCACCGGAGTGCCCGGTGTTCGAGCCTAGCT
GGGCCGAGTTCCGAGACCCTCTTGGCTACATCGCGAAAATCAGGCCCATCGCAGAGAAATCGGGCATTTG
CAAGATCCGCCCACCCGCGGACTGGCAGCCACCCTTTGCTGTGGAAGTGGACAACTTCAGGTTTACCCCC
CGAATCCAGAGGCTGAATGAGCTAGAGGCCCAGACGAGAGTGAAACTGAACTACTTGGACCAGATTGCCA
AATTCTGGGAAATCCAGGGCTCCTCCTTAAAGATTCCCAATGTAGAACGGCGGATCTTGGACCTCTACAG
TCTCAGCAAAATTGTGGTGGAGGAAGGTGGTTATGAAGCTATCTGCAAGGACCGTCGGTGGGCTCGGGTA
GCCCAGCGCCTCAACTATCCACCAGGCAAAAATATTGGCTCCTTGCTACGCTCCCACTACGAACGCATTG
TTTATCCCTATGAAATGTACCAGTCTGGAGCCAACCTTGTGTGTAACACACGTCCATTTGATAATGAGGA
GAAGGACAAGGAATACAAACCCCACAGCATCCCCCTACGACAGTCTGTGCAGCCTTCCAAGTTCAACAGC
TATGGCCGGCGGGCCAAGAGACTGCAGCCTGATCCGGAACCCACAGAGGAAGACATTGAGAAGAATCCAG
AGCTGAAAAAGCTACAGATCTATGGGGCAGGCCCCAAGATGATGGGCCTGGGCCTCATGGCCAAAGACAA
GACTCTGCGGAAGAAAGATAAGGAGGGGCCTGAGTGTCCCCCCACAGTAGTGGTGAAGGAGGAGTTAGGT
GGGGATGTGAAGGTGGAGTCAACATCGCCTAAGACCTTCCTGGAGAGCAAGGAGGAGCTGAGTCACAGCC
CAGAACCCTGCACCAAGATGACCATGAGGCTACGGAGGAACCACAGCAATGCCCAGTTTATTGAGTCATA
TGTCTGCCGGATGTGTTCTCGAGGGGATGAGGATGACAAGCTCCTGCTGTGTGATGGCTGTGATGACAAC
TACCACATCTTCTGCCTGCTGCCTCCTCTGCCTGAGATCCCCAAGGGTGTCTGGCGGTGCCCAAAGTGTG
TCATGGCGGAGTGTAAGCGGCCCCCAGAAGCCTTTGGCTTTGAGCAGGCTACCCGGGAATACACTCTGCA
GAGCTTTGGCGAGATGGCCGACTCCTTTAAAGCTGACTACTTCAACATGCCCGTGCATATGGTGCCCACA
GAACTTGTGGAGAAGGAGTTCTGGAGGCTGGTAAATAGCATTGAGGAAGATGTGACTGTTGAGTATGGAG
CTGACATCCATTCCAAAGAATTTGGCAGCGGTTTCCCTGTCAGTGACAGTAAACGGCACCTAACCCCCGA
AGAGGAGGAGTATGCTACCAGTGGTTGGAACCTAAATGTGATGCCGGTGTTGGAACAGTCTGTACTGTGC
CACATCAATGCAGATATCTCTGGCATGAAGGTGCCCTGGCTCTACGTGGGCATGGTCTTCTCAGCCTTTT
GCTGGCATATTGAGGATCACTGGAGTTACTCCATTAACTACCTCCACTGGGGTGAGCCGAAGACCTGGTA
TGGGGTGCCCTCACTTGCAGCAGAACATTTGGAAGAAGTGATGAAGAAGCTGACACCTGAACTATTTGAT
AGCCAGCCTGACCTCCTGCACCAACTTGTCACCCTCATGAATCCCAACACCCTCATGTCCCATGGTGTGC
CAGTTGTCCGCACAAACCAGTGTGCAGGAGAGTTTGTCATCACCTTCCCCCGTGCTTACCACAGCGGCTT
CAACCAAGGCTACAACTTTGCCGAGGCTGTCAACTTTTGCACTGCTGACTGGTTGCCTGCTGGGCGCCAG
TGCATTGAGCACTACCGCCGGCTCCGGAGATACTGCGTCTTCTCCCATGAGGAGCTTATCTGCAAGATGG
CTGCCTGCCCAGAGAAGCTAGACCTGAACCTGGCGGCAGCTGTGCATAAGGAGATGTTCATCATGGTGCA
AGAAGAGCGGCGTCTACGAAAGGCCCTGCTGGAGAAGGGTATCACAGAGGCTGAGCGAGAGGCTTTCGAG
CTGCTCCCAGATGATGAGCGCCAGTGTATCAAGTGCAAGACTACGTGTTTCCTGTCAGCCCTGGCCTGCT
ACGACTGCCCAGACGGCCTTGTCTGCCTTTCCCACATCAATGATCTCTGCAAGTGCTCCAGTAGCCGGCA
GTACCTGCGGTATCGGTATACCTTGGATGAGCTTCCTGCCATGCTGCATAAGCTGAAGGTTCGGGCTGAG
TCCTTTGACACCTGGGCCAACAAAGTGCGAGTGGCCCTGGAGGTGGAGGATGGGCGGAAGCGCAGCCTTG
AAGAACTGAGGGCACTAGAGTCTGAAGCCCGTGAGCGGAGGTTTCCTAATAGTGAGCTGCTGCAGCAACT
AAAGAACTGCCTGAGTGAGGCAGAGGCTTGCGTGTCCCGAGCTCTGGGACTGGTCAGCGGCCAGGAAGCT
GGCCCCCACAGGGTGGCTGGTCTACAGATGACCCTGACTGAGCTCCGGGCCTTTCTGGACCAGATGAACA
ACCTGCCTTGCGCCATGCACCAGATTGGGGATGTCAAGGGTGTTCTGGAACAGGTGGAGGCCTACCAGGC
TGAGGCTCGTGAGGCCCTGGCCTCACTGCCCTCCAGTCCAGGGCTACTGCAGTCCCTGTTGGAGAGGGGG
CGGCAGCTGGGGGTGGAGGTGCCTGAGGCCCAGCAGCTCCAGCGGCAGGTGGAACAGGCGCGATGGCTGG
ATGAGGTGAAACGCACACTGGCCCCCTCAGCCCGAAGGGGCACCTTGGCTGTCATGCGAGGACTGTTGGT
CGCGGGTGCCAGTGTAGCCCCTAGCCCTGCTGTGGATAAAGCCCAGGCCGAGCTGCAGGAACTGCTGACC
ATTGCTGAACGCTGGGAGGAGAAAGCCCACCTCTGCCTGGAGGCCAGGCAGAAGCATCCACCAGCCACAC
TTGAGGCCATAATCCGTGAAGCGGAAAACATCCCTGTTCACCTGCCCAACATCCAGGCTCTCAAGGAGGC
TCTTGCTAAGGCCCGGGCCTGGATTGCTGATGTTGATGAGATCCAAAATGGTGACCACTACCCCTGCCTG
GATGACTTGGAGGGCCTAGTAGCTGTGGGCCGGGACCTACCTGTGGGGCTGGAGGAGCTGAGACAGCTAG
AGCTACAGGTACTGACAGCGCACTCCTGGAGGGAGAAGGCCTCCAAGACCTTCCTCAAGAAAAATTCTTG
CTACACGCTGCTGGAGGTTCTCTGCCCATGTGCAGATGCCGGCTCAGACAGCACCAAGCGCAGCCGGTGG
ATGGAGAAGGAGCTGGGGTTGTACAAATCTGACACAGAGCTGCTGGGGCTGTCTGCGCAGGACCTCAGGG
ACCCAGGCTCTGTGATCGTGGCCTTCAAGGAGGGGGAACAGAAGGAGAAGGAGGGTATCCTGCAGCTGCG
TCGCACCAATTCGGCCAAGCCCAGTCCACTGGCATCATCGAGCACGGCCTCCTCTACAACCTCTATCTGT
GTGTGTGGGCAGGTGCTGGCTGGGGCGGGAGCTCTGCAGTGTGACCTGTGTCAGGACTGGTTCCATGGGC
GGTGTGTGTCAGTGCCTCGCCTCCTCAGCTCTCCGAGGCCCAATCCCACCTCATCCCCACTGCTGGCCTG
GTGGGAATGGGACACCAAATTCCTGTGTCCACTGTGTATGCGCTCAAGGCGCCCGCGCCTGGAGACCATC
CTGGCACTGCTGGTAGCCCTGCAGAGACTGCCTGTGCGGCTGCCCGAGGGCGAGGCCCTGCAGTGCCTCA
CAGAGAGGGCCATCAGCTGGCAAGGCCGCGCCAGGCAGGCTCTGGCCTCTGAAGATGTGACTGCTCTTTT
GGGACGGCTGGCTGAGCTCCGCCAACGGCTACAGGCTGAACCTAGACCTGAGGAGCCTCCTAACTACCCT
GCAGCCCCTGCTTCTGACCCCCTCAGAGAGGGCAGTGGCAAGGATATGCCTAAGGTCCAGGGCTTACTGG
AGAATGGAGACAGTGTGACCAGTCCTGAGAAGGTAGCCCCGGAGGAGGGCTCAGGTAAGAGAGATCTGGA
GCTGCTGTCCTCGCTGTTGCCACAGTTGACTGGCCCTGTGTTGGAACTGCCTGAGGCAACCCGGGCCCCC
TTGGAGGAGCTCATGATGGAGGGGGACCTGCTCGAGGTGACCCTGGATGAGAACCACAGCATATGGCAGC
TGCTGCAGGCTGGACAGCCCCCAGACCTGGAGAGGATCCGCACACTTCTGGAGCTGGAGAAGGCAGAGCG
TCACGGGAGTCGGGCTCGGGGCCGGGCCCTGGAGAGGCGGCGGCGGCGGAAGGTGGATCGGGGTGGGGAG
GGCGATGACCCAGCCCGAGAGGAGCTAGAGCCAAAGAGGGTACGGAGCTCAGGGCCAGAGGCTGAGGAGG
TCCAGGAGGAGGAAGAGCTGGAGGAGGAGACTGGGGGTGAGGGCCCCCCTGCACCCATCCCCACCACTGG
CAGCCCCAGCACCCAGGAGAACCAGAATGGCTTGGAACCGGCGGAAGGGACCACTTCAGGCCCCTCGGCC
CCTTTCTCCACTCTGACTCCCCGGCTGCATCTGCCCTGCCCACAGCAGCCGCCTCAGCAACAGTTGTAGT
AATGAACTAGTCCGTAACTTGAAAGTATTTCGATTTCTTGGCTTTATATATCTTGTGGAAAGGACGATAA
GGTGTAGTCTTAACGTAACGG
