>Addgene plasmid #144235 | TFORF2776 | depositor partial sequence | sequence record 284821 | Barcode
TAAGGTGTAGTCTTAACGTAACGG
